>Addgene plasmid #139720 | P223 | addgene full sequence | sequence record 275762 | Addgene NGS Result
GGAAACACCAATGACGTGTACCTTGAGACTGATACGATTCAAAGGGATAGAAACACGTCAGATTTACAAG
TGGCACCTCTTCAATGGACAATGGGTATTCCAATATGCTAAGATGCTACGAGATATCTAATTTATCTAAC
ACAACTCAATTCCAAACCAAAAATCTGATGCCAGCTCGACAAGACAAAAAATCTAAGCTCAAAAATGTCA
ACAACCAATAGAAATCAAGGCATTGACGATATCACGAGATAAGCAAATTAAATCTTCAAGTTTTGCAATT
CATATGTACGTTATAAATACCCAAAAACCTCACCGTAACCTAGCTATCCTACTGTATTTTTACAACAATT
ACCAACAACAACAAACAACAAACAACATTACAATTACTATTTACAATTACAATGGCTCCTATCTCCTCCA
CCTGGTCCAGATTAATCAGGTTCGTAGCTATAGAAACGTCACTCGTGCATATAGGCGAACCGATTGATGC
AACTATGGACGTAGGGCTTGCTCGTCGAGAAGGGAAAACTATTCAGGCCTATGAGATTATCGGATCTGGC
AGCGCCCTGGACCTTTCTGCACAGGTGAGTAAGAACGTGCTCACAGTACGAGAATTGTTGATGCCACTTT
CTAGAGAAGAGATAAAGACGGTCAGATGCTTAGGCCTTAACTATCCTGTCCACGCAACAGAAGCCAATGT
TGCTGTACCGAAGTTTCCGAACCTGTTCTACAAACCAGTCACAAGTCTCATCGGGCCTGATGGTCTTATC
ACGATCCCTAGTGTAGTGCAACCGCCTAAGGAACATCAGTCAGATTATGAAGCTGAACTTGTGATTGTAA
TCGGAAAGGCCGCCAAGAACGTGTCTGAGGACGAAGCCTTGGATTATGTCTTAGGCTATACAGCTGCTAA
CGATATTAGTTTCCGAAAACACCAGCTCGCAGTCTCACAGTGGTCATTCTCAAAAGGATTTGGATCTCTC
CTTCTCACTATACGTATGGCCCAGACACATAGTGGAAACATAAATAGGTTCTCACGTGATCAAATCTTTA
ATGTTAAGAAAACAATCAGCTTTTTGTCTCAAGGAACTACCCTCGAACCTGGGTCTATCATTTTGACTGG
CACCCCTGATGGGGTCGGCTTCGTCAGGAACCCGCCCTTATACTTAAAAGATGGGGATGAAGTGATGACT
TGGATAGGTTCCGGCATTGGTACGCTTGCTAACACCGTTCAAGAAGAGAAAACATGCTTTGCAAGCGGTG
GGCATGAGTAGGCTTTTATGTTGGTGATATGGTGGTAAATGTAGGGATTTAGTTTACAATTGCGTATGTC
TGTGTTGGATATCTGTAGTGCTGTTCTTATGGCTTAGATCTTGTAATTTCTCATTACAGTATCAATGAAT
AGATATCAGTTTCTAGTGATGACATTGGTTCGTCTTTTAGCTGTTGATTAATTTTTCTTAATTGATTCAT
CCTATTGCAATTCTTCTGAATTTAAATTGTATACTGTGAAATTAAGAAAATTCTTGAAATTAATGAGAAT
TTGAGTAATAGCGCTGTTAGAGCTCTGACGTGGGCAGGTGTGATGAAAAGCCTTAGGGTCAGGTGGCACT
TTTCGGGGAAATGTGCGATGAACCCCTATTTGTTTATTTTTCTAAATACATTCAAATATGTATCCGCTAA
TGAGACAATAACCCTGATAAATGCTTCAATTATATTGAAAAAGGAAGAGTATGAGTATCCAACATTTCCG
TGTCGCCCTTATTCCCTTTTTTGCGGCCTTCTGCCTTCCTGTTTTTGCTCACCCAGAAACGCTGGTGAAA
GTAAAAGATGCTGAAGATCAGTTGGGTGCCCGAGTGGGTTACATTGAACTGGATCTCAACAGCGGCAAAA
TCTTAGAGAGTTTTCGCCCCGAAGAACGCTTCCCAATGATGAGCACTTTCAAAGTTCTGCTATGTGGCGC
GGTGTTATCCCGTATTGATGCTGGGCAAGAGCAACTCGGTCGCCGCATACACTATTCTCAGAATGACTTG
GTTGAGTATTCACCAGTCACAGAAAAGCATCTTACGGATGGCATGACAGTAAGAGAATTATGTAGTGCTG
CCATAACCATGAGTGATAACACTGCGGCCAACTTACTTCTGACAACGATTGGAGGACCGAAGGAGCTAAC
CGCTTTTTTGCACAACATGGGGGATCATGTAACTCGCCTTGATCGTTGGGAACCGGAGCTGAATGAAGCC
ATACCAAACGACGAGCGTGACACCACGATGCCTGTAGCAATGGCAACAACTCTCCGCAAACTATTAACTG
GCGAACTACTTACTCTTGCTTCACGCCAGCAACTCATTGACTGGATGGAGGCGGACAAAGTTGCAGGACC
ACTTCTGCGCTCGGCACTTCCGGCTGGCTGGTTTATTGCTGATAAATCTGGAGCCGGTGAGCGTGGCTCT
CGCGGTATCATTGCAGCACTGGGGCCAGATGGTAAGCCCTCCCGTATCGTAGTTATCTACACGACGGGGA
GTCAGGCAACTATGGATGAACGAAATAGACAGATCGCTGAGATAGGTGCCTCACTGATTAAGCATTGGTA
ACTGTCAGACGAAGGGAAATAAATAGTAGCCCGCCTGATGTGCGGGCTTTTTTTTGGTGGTGGTTACCAG
TGTCGCTTAGCTACCGTAGGTCCTCTTAGGCGGTCCGATTAGCGACATAGTCATCAATGCCTTGACGGCA
AAATCCCTTAACGTGAGTTTTCGTTCCACTGAGCGTCAGACCCCGTAGAAAAGATCAAAGGATCTTCTTG
AGATCCTTTTTTTCTGCGCGTAATCTGCTGCTTGCAAACAAAAAAACCACCGCTACCAGCGGTGGTTTGT
TTGCCGGATCAAGAGCTACTAACTCTTTTTCCGAAGGTAACTGGCTTCAGCAGAGCGCAGATACCAAATA
CTGTTCTTCTAGTGTAGCCGTAGTTAGGCCACCACTTCAAGAACTCTGTAGCACCGCCTACATACCTCGC
TCTGCTAATCCTGTTACCAGTGGCTGCTGCCAGTGGCGATAAGTCGTGTCTTACCGGGTTGGACTCAAGA
CGATAGTTACCGGATAAGGCGCAGCGGTCGGGCTGAACGGGGGGTTCGTGCTCACAGCCCAGCTTGGAGC
GAACGACCTACACCGAACTGAGATACCTACAGCGTGAGCTATGAGAAAGCGCCACGCTTCCCGAAGGGAG
AAAGGCGGACAGGTATCCGGTAAGCGGCAGGGTCGGAACAGGAGAGCGCACGAGGGAGCTTCCAGGGGGA
AACGCCTGGTATCTTTATAGTCCTGTCGGGTTTCGCCACCTCTGACTTGAGCGTCGATTTTTGTGATGCT
CGTCAGGGGGGCGGAGCCTATGGAAAAACGCCAGCAACGCGGCCTTTTTACGGTTCCTGGCCTTTTGCTG
GCCTTTTGCTCACATGTTCTTTCCTGCGTTATCCCCTGATTCTGTGGATAACCGTATTACCGCCTTTGAG
TGAGCTGATACCGCTCGCCGCAGCCGAACGACCGAGCGCAGCGAGTCAGTGAGCGAGGAAGCGGAAGAGC
GCCCACCTGCTCATGATCGGCGCGCCCTATGGAGATATGACTGGTAAGTTTTTCTTGCCAATACGAATTA
GAAAACATGTCTTTGAAGATGAACTGTATTTTTTTTTTTTACTTTGTTGTCATTTTAATGTACTTTCTTA
TCAGGATTAAATCTTCTGTAATTTAGAGTAGTTTTTTTAACAAGATAATTAACAAACTTAGAGTAATGAA
AATTGAGATGTTCAGTTTTCACTCATATTTCACATTTTGGTGAAAGAGTGGGTAGTATGCAACGTTCTAA
GTATGTTTGGACTTTGTATCATGTTGTTTTGATTCTTTGACGACATGTCTATTTG
Features (pLannotate 1.2.2; 4 found; start..end, strand, type, name):
    345..400     +  misc_feature   TMV Ω: translational enhancer from the tobacco mosaic virus 5'-leader sequence (Gallie et al., 1988)
   1630..1730    +  promoter       AmpR promoter: bla
   1731..2591    +  CDS            AmpR: β-lactamase; bla; confers resistance to ampicillin, carbenicillin, and related antibiotics
   2798..3386    +  rep_origin     ori: high-copy-number ColE1/pMB1/pBR322/pUC origin of replication
