[The description below was written by a language model from this plasmid's Addgene catalogue record and pLannotate feature annotations shown in this document.]
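Description:
P223 is a module plasmid built on the pMOD_A' backbone, carrying one component of the fungal bioluminescence pathway for expression in plants. It is a small (about 3.9 kb) high-copy bacterial plasmid, propagated in E. coli through a ColE1/pUC-type origin of replication and selected with ampicillin via a β-lactamase (AmpR) gene driven by its own bla promoter. No plant selection marker, T-DNA borders or plant replication elements are annotated. This fits its role as an intermediate cloning module rather than a finished plant transformation vector.

The insert, pLHB1B1:NnCPH:tSlH4, is a single plant transcription unit. According to the catalogue fields, the AtLHB1B1 promoter drives CPH from the luminescent fungus Neonothopanus nambi. By the naming convention, the tSlH4 element serves as the terminator. The record gives only the abbreviation CPH; in the published fungal pathway this corresponds to caffeylpyruvate hydrolase, the enzyme that recycles the spent luciferin product back towards caffeic acid. The insert was synthesized and introduced through BsaI sites that were destroyed during cloning, as is typical of Golden Gate assembly.

The automated annotation does not label the promoter, coding sequence or terminator themselves. It does identify a TMV Ω translational enhancer upstream of the region where the insert would lie, presumably acting as a 5' leader to boost translation in plant cells. The plasmid is intended to be combined with companion modules encoding the other pathway enzymes, to build customizable auto-luminescent reporters in plants that need no externally supplied substrate.
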