Addgene plasmid #139720: P223
Purpose: Module plasmid, individual component of Fungal Bioluminescent Pathway, CPH
Depositing lab: Daniel Voytas. Depositing organization: University of Minnesota. Publication: Building customizable auto-luminescent luciferase-based reporters in plants. Khakhar A, Starker CG, Chamness JC, Lee N, Stokke S, Wang C, Swanson R, Rizvi F, Imaizumi T, Voytas DF. Elife. 2020 Mar 25;9. pii: 52786. doi: 10.7554/eLife.52786. PubMed 32209230.
Backbone
  Vector backbone: pMOD_A'
  Vector type: Plant Expression, Luciferase
Growth in bacteria
  Bacterial resistance: Ampicillin, 100 μg/mL
  Growth temperature: 37°C
  Growth strain: DH5alpha
  Copy number: High Copy
Gene/Insert
  Gene/Insert name: pMOD_A'_pLHB1B1:NnCPH:tSlH4
  Species: Neonothopanus nambi
  Promoter: AtLHB1B1
  Cloning method: Restriction Enzyme; 5′ cloning site BsaI (destroyed during cloning); 3′ cloning site BsaI (destroyed during cloning)
Resource information
  A portion of this plasmid was derived from a plasmid made by: synthesized
Terms and licenses: Academic/Nonprofit Terms; Industry Terms: Not Available to Industry
How to cite: P223 was a gift from Daniel Voytas (Addgene plasmid # 139720 ; http://n2t.net/addgene:139720 ; RRID:Addgene_139720)
